Addgene plasmid #169983: pInducer20 CARD8-HA PAM S297A
Purpose: Tet/Dox-inducible mammalian expression of CARD8 that is autoprocessing-deficient (S297A) with sgRNA binding site mutations
Depositing lab: Daniel Bachovchin. Depositing organization: Memorial Sloan-Kettering Cancer Center. Publication: Dipeptidyl peptidase 9 sets a threshold for CARD8 inflammasome formation by sequestering its active C-terminal fragment. Sharif H, Hollingsworth LR, Griswold AR, Hsiao JC, Wang Q, Bachovchin DA, Wu H. Immunity. 2021 Jul 13;54(7):1392-1404.e10. doi: 10.1016/j.immuni.2021.04.024. Epub 2021 May 20. PubMed 34019797.
Backbone
  Vector backbone: pInducer20
  Vector type: Mammalian Expression, Lentiviral
  Selectable markers: Neomycin (select with G418)
Growth in bacteria
  Bacterial resistance: Ampicillin, 100 μg/mL
  Growth temperature: 37°C
  Growth strain: NEB Stable
  Copy number: High Copy
Gene/Insert
  Gene/Insert name: CARD8
  Species: H. sapiens (human)
  Mutation: PAM, S297A
  Entrez Gene: CARD8 (a.k.a. CARDINAL, DACAR, DAKAR, NDPP, NDPP1, TUCAN)
  Tag / fusion protein: HA (C terminal on insert)
  Cloning method: Gateway Cloning
  Sequencing primers: 5′ LNCX_primer
Terms and licenses: Academic/Nonprofit Terms; Industry Terms: Not Available to Industry
How to cite: pInducer20 CARD8-HA PAM S297A was a gift from Daniel Bachovchin (Addgene plasmid # 169983 ; http://n2t.net/addgene:169983 ; RRID:Addgene_169983)
