[The description below was written by a language model from this plasmid's Addgene catalogue record and pLannotate feature annotations shown in this document.]
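Description:
pInducer20 CARD8-HA PAM S297A is an 11.8 kb HIV-1-based lentiviral vector for doxycycline-inducible expression of a mutant human CARD8 in mammalian cells. It is built on the all-in-one pInducer20 backbone. In bacteria it is maintained as a high-copy plasmid through a ColE1/pUC-type origin with ampicillin resistance. The lentiviral portion comprises a truncated 5' LTR, the Ψ packaging signal with a gag fragment, the RRE for Rev-dependent RNA export, the cPPT/CTS, a WPRE to enhance transcript expression, and a self-inactivating ΔU3 3' LTR. Packaging functions must therefore be supplied in trans, and the integrated provirus lacks LTR promoter activity.

The payload has two transcription units. In the first, a tetracycline response element with seven tetO copies is joined to a minimal CMV promoter and drives the CARD8 coding sequence. This sequence was introduced by Gateway cloning and is flanked by attB1 and attB2 sites. In the second, a constitutive human UbC promoter expresses the reverse tetracycline transactivator rtTA3, followed by an EMCV IRES and the neomycin resistance gene. Transduced cells can thus be selected with G418, and they produce the transactivator that switches on CARD8 only when doxycycline is present.

According to the record, the insert carries a C-terminal HA tag, although the tag is not annotated separately in the feature table. It also carries the S297A substitution, which makes CARD8 autoprocessing-deficient, and "PAM" mutations that disrupt sgRNA binding sites. The PAM changes presumably allow expression in cells where endogenous CARD8 is targeted by CRISPR. The construct suits controlled re-expression studies of how autoprocessing contributes to CARD8 inflammasome function.
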