Features (pLannotate 1.2.2; 34 found; start..end, strand, type, name):
    377..634     +  LTR            5' LTR (truncated): truncated 5' long terminal repeat (LTR) from HIV-1
    681..806     +  misc_feature   HIV-1 Ψ: packaging signal of human immunodeficiency virus type 1
    790..1128    +  CDS            HIV-1 gag (fragment): gag protein from human immunodeficiency virus 1; gag
   1303..1536    +  misc_feature   RRE: The Rev response element (RRE) of HIV-1 allows for Rev-dependent mRNA export from the nucleus to the cytoplasm.
   1913..2013    +  CDS            Rev (fragment): human immunodeficiency virus 1 (HIV-1) Rev protein; rev; enhances nuclear export of unspliced and incompletely spliced viral mRNAs
   2058..2175    +  misc_feature   cPPT/CTS: central polypurine tract and central termination sequence of HIV-1
   2230..2500    +  protein_bind   tetracycline response element: contains seven copies of the tetracycline operator tetO tetracycline repressor TetR
   2511..2528    +  misc_feature   MCS (fragment): pUC18/19 multiple cloning site
   2533..2571    +  promoter       minimal CMV promoter: human cytomegalovirus (CMV) immediate early promoter
   2701..2725    +  protein_bind   attB1: mutant version of attB; recombination site for the Gateway® BP reaction BP Clonase™
   2731..4341    +  CDS            CARD8: CARD8_HUMAN - Also known as DACAR From Homo sapiens (Human).
   4343..4367    -  protein_bind   attB2: mutant version of attB; recombination site for the Gateway® BP reaction BP Clonase™
   4479..4514    +  promoter       PGK promoter (fragment): mouse phosphoglycerate kinase 1 promoter
   4532..5743    +  promoter       UbC promoter: human ubiquitin C promoter
   5802..6499    +  CDS            rtTA3 (fragment): reverse tetracycline transactivator 3 activates expression from Tet-responsive promoters in the presence of doxycycline
   6429..6539    +  CDS            VP48: 3 tandem repeats of the minimal activation domain of herpes simplex virus VP16 (Cheng et al., 2013)
   6712..7174    +  misc_feature   IRES: internal ribosome entry site (IRES) of the encephalomyocarditis virus (EMCV)
   7190..7984    +  CDS            NeoR/KanR: aminoglycoside phosphotransferase from Tn5; aph(3')-II (or nptII); confers resistance to neomycin, kanamycin, and G418 (Geneticin®)
   8012..8095    +  CDS            large T antigen (fragment): large T antigen from SV40 (simian virus 40)
   8129..8149    +  misc_feature   MCS (fragment): pBluescript multiple cloning site
   8161..8749    +  misc_feature   WPRE: woodchuck hepatitis virus posttranscriptional regulatory element
   8757..8822    +  CDS            nef (fragment): NEF_HV1Z2 - Experimental evidence at protein level: Swiss-Prot protein existence level 1. Extracellular Nef protein targets CD4(+) T-lymphocytes for apoptosis by interacting with CXCR4 surface receptors. From Human immunodeficiency virus type 1 group M subtype D (isolate Z2/CDC-Z34) (HIV-1).
   8824..9057    +  LTR            3' LTR (ΔU3): self-inactivating 3' long terminal repeat (LTR) from HIV-1
   9262..9366    +  promoter       AmpR promoter: bla
   9367..10227   +  CDS            AmpR: β-lactamase; bla; confers resistance to ampicillin, carbenicillin, and related antibiotics
  10398..10986   +  rep_origin     ori: high-copy-number ColE1/pMB1/pBR322/pUC origin of replication
  11169..11223   +  CDS            lacI (fragment): lac repressor; lacI; The lac repressor binds to the lac operator to inhibit transcription in E. coli. This inhibition can be relieved by adding lactose or isopropyl-β-D-thiogalactopyranoside (IPTG).
  11229..11322   +  rep_origin     SV40 ori (fragment): SV40 origin of replication
  11347..11384   +  CDS            lacI (fragment): lac repressor; lacI; The lac repressor binds to the lac operator to inhibit transcription in E. coli. This inhibition can be relieved by adding lactose or isopropyl-β-D-thiogalactopyranoside (IPTG).
  11397..11418   +  protein_bind   CAP binding site: CAP binding activates transcription in the presence of cAMP. E. coli catabolite activator protein
  11433..11463   +  promoter       lac promoter: promoter for the E. coli lac operon
  11467..11489   +  protein_bind   lac operator (fragment): The lac repressor binds to the lac operator to inhibit transcription in E. coli. This inhibition can be relieved by adding lactose or isopropyl-β-D-thiogalactopyranoside (IPTG). lac repressor encoded by lacI
  11521..11604   +  polyA_signal   SV40 poly(A) signal (fragment): SV40 polyadenylation signal
  11771..329     +  CDS            nef (fragment) (across the origin): NEF_HV1BR - Experimental evidence at protein level: Swiss-Prot protein existence level 1. Extracellular Nef protein targets CD4(+) T-lymphocytes for apoptosis by interacting with CXCR4 surface receptors (PubMed:14990729). From Human immunodeficiency virus type 1 group M subtype B (isolate BRU/LAI) (HIV-1).
>Addgene plasmid #169983 | pInducer20 CARD8-HA PAM S297A | addgene full sequence | sequence record 332787 | Addgene NGS Result
TGGAAGGGCTAATTCACTCCCAAAGAAGACAAGATATCCTTGATCTGTGGATCTACCACACACAAGGCTA
CTTCCCTGATTAGCAGAACTACACACCAGGGCCAGGGGTCAGATATCCACTGACCTTTGGATGGTGCTAC
AAGCTAGTACCAGTTGAGCCAGATAAGGTAGAAGAGGCCAATAAAGGAGAGAACACCAGCTTGTTACACC
CTGTGAGCCTGCATGGGATGGATGACCCGGAGAGAGAAGTGTTAGAGTGGAGGTTTGACAGCCGCCTAGC
ATTTCATCACGTGGCCCGAGAGCTGCATCCGGAGTACTTCAAGAACTGCTGATATCGAGCTTGCTACAAG
GGACTTTCCGCTGGGGACTTTCCAGGGAGGCGTGGCCTGGGCGGGACTGGGGAGTGGCGAGCCCTCAGAT
CCTGCATATAAGCAGCTGCTTTTTGCCTGTACTGGGTCTCTCTGGTTAGACCAGATCTGAGCCTGGGAGC
TCTCTGGCTAACTAGGGAACCCACTGCTTAAGCCTCAATAAAGCTTGCCTTGAGTGCTTCAAGTAGTGTG
TGCCCGTCTGTTGTGTGACTCTGGTAACTAGAGATCCCTCAGACCCTTTTAGTCAGTGTGGAAAATCTCT
AGCAGTGGCGCCCGAACAGGGACTTGAAAGCGAAAGGGAAACCAGAGGAGCTCTCTCGACGCAGGACTCG
GCTTGCTGAAGCGCGCACGGCAAGAGGCGAGGGGCGGCGACTGGTGAGTACGCCAAAAATTTTGACTAGC
GGAGGCTAGAAGGAGAGAGATGGGTGCGAGAGCGTCAGTATTAAGCGGGGGAGAATTAGATCGCGATGGG
AAAAAATTCGGTTAAGGCCAGGGGGAAAGAAAAAATATAAATTAAAACATATAGTATGGGCAAGCAGGGA
GCTAGAACGATTCGCAGTTAATCCTGGCCTGTTAGAAACATCAGAAGGCTGTAGACAAATACTGGGACAG
CTACAACCATCCCTTCAGACAGGATCAGAAGAACTTAGATCATTATATAATACAGTAGCAACCCTCTATT
GTGTGCATCAAAGGATAGAGATAAAAGACACCAAGGAAGCTTTAGACAAGATAGAGGAAGAGCAAAACAA
AAGTAAGACCACCGCACAGCAAGCGGCCGGCCGCTGATCTTCAGACCTGGAGGAGGAGATATGAGGGACA
ATTGGAGAAGTGAATTATATAAATATAAAGTAGTAAAAATTGAACCATTAGGAGTAGCACCCACCAAGGC
AAAGAGAAGAGTGGTGCAGAGAGAAAAAAGAGCAGTGGGAATAGGAGCTTTGTTCCTTGGGTTCTTGGGA
GCAGCAGGAAGCACTATGGGCGCAGCGTCAATGACGCTGACGGTACAGGCCAGACAATTATTGTCTGGTA
TAGTGCAGCAGCAGAACAATTTGCTGAGGGCTATTGAGGCGCAACAGCATCTGTTGCAACTCACAGTCTG
GGGCATCAAGCAGCTCCAGGCAAGAATCCTGGCTGTGGAAAGATACCTAAAGGATCAACAGCTCCTGGGG
ATTTGGGGTTGCTCTGGAAAACTCATTTGCACCACTGCTGTGCCTTGGAATGCTAGTTGGAGTAATAAAT
CTCTGGAACAGATTTGGAATCACACGACCTGGATGGAGTGGGACAGAGAAATTAACAATTACACAAGCTT
AATACACTCCTTAATTGAAGAATCGCAAAACCAGCAAGAAAAGAATGAACAAGAATTATTGGAATTAGAT
AAATGGGCAAGTTTGTGGAATTGGTTTAACATAACAAATTGGCTGTGGTATATAAAATTATTCATAATGA
TAGTAGGAGGCTTGGTAGGTTTAAGAATAGTTTTTGCTGTACTTTCTATAGTGAATAGAGTTAGGCAGGG
ATATTCACCATTATCGTTTCAGACCCACCTCCCAACCCCGAGGGGACCCGACAGGCCCGAAGGAATAGAA
GAAGAAGGTGGAGAGAGAGACAGAGACAGATCCATTCGATTAGTGAACGGATCTCGACGGTATCGCCGAA
TTCACAAATGGCAGTATTCATCCACAATTTTAAAAGAAAAGGGGGGATTGGGGGGTACAGTGCAGGGGAA
AGAATAGTAGACATAATAGCAACAGACATACAAACTAAAGAATTACAAAAACAAATTACAAAAATTCAAA
ATTTTCGGGTTTATTACAGGGACAGCAGAGATCCAGTTTGGACTAGGATCCTTTACCACTCCCTATCAGT
GATAGAGAAAAGTGAAAGTCGAGTTTACCACTCCCTATCAGTGATAGAGAAAAGTGAAAGTCGAGTTTAC
CACTCCCTATCAGTGATAGAGAAAAGTGAAAGTCGAGTTTACCACTCCCTATCAGTGATAGAGAAAAGTG
AAAGTCGAGTTTACCACTCCCTATCAGTGATAGAGAAAAGTGAAAGTCGAGTTTACCACTCCCTATCAGT
GATAGAGAAAAGTGAAAGTCGAGTTTACCACTCCCTATCAGTGATAGAGAAAAGTGAAAGTCGAGCTCGG
TACCCGGGTCGAGGTAGGCGTGTACGGTGGGAGGCCTATATAAGCAGAGCTCGTTTAGTGAACCGTCAGA
TCGCCTGGAGACGCCATCCACGCTGTTTTGACCTCCATAGAAGACACCGGGACCGATCCAGCCTCCGCGG
CCCCGAACTAGTCCAGTGTGGTGGAATTCTGCAGATATCAACAAGTTTGTACAAAAAAGCAGGCTTCGCC
ATGGAAAAAAAGGAGTGTCCAGAAAAGAGTAGCAGCAGTGAGGAAGAGCTGCCGAGACGGGACAGTGGAT
CCAGTAGGAACATAGATGCATCCAAACTCATTAGACTACAAGGATCACGGAAACTGTTGGTTGACAATAG
CATACGGGAACTGCAATACACAAAAACTGGAATTTTTTTTCAGGCTGAGGCCTGTGTGACAAATGATACG
GTATACAGGGAGCTACCCTGTGTTTCTGAGACCCTTTGTGACATCTCACATTTTTTCCAAGAAGATGATG
AGACAGAGGCAGAGCCATTATTGTTCCGTGCTGTTCCTGAGTGTCAACTATCTGGGGGGGACATTCCCAG
TGTATCAGAAGAGCAGGAATCTTCAGAGGGACAAGATTCAGGAGACATTTGCTCAGAAGAGAATCAAATA
GTTTCCTCTTATGCTTCTAAAGTCTGTTTTGAGATCGAAGAAGATTATAAAAATCGTCAGTTTCTGGGGC
CTGAAGGAAATGTGGATGTTGAGTTGATTGATAAGAGCACAAACAGATACAGCGTTTGGTTCCCCACTGC
TGGCTGGTATCTGTGGTCAGCCACAGGCCTCGGCTTCCTGGTAAGGGATGAGGTCACAGTTACCATCGCC
TTCGGCAGCTGGAGTCAGCACCTGGCCCTGGACCTGCAGCACCATGAACAGTGGCTGGTGGGCGGCCCCT
TGTTTGATGTCACTGCAGAGCCAGAGGAGGCTGTCGCCGAAATCCACCTCCCCCACTTCATCTCCCTCCA
AGCAGGTGAGGTGGACGTCTCCTGGTTTCTCGTTGCCCATTTTAAGAATGAAGGGATGGTCCTGGAGCAT
CCAGCCCGGGTGGAGCCTTTCTATGCTGTCCTGGAAAGCCCCAGCTTCGCCCTGATGGGCATCCTGCTGC
GGATCGCCAGTGGGACTCGCCTCTCCATCCCCATCACTTCCAACACATTGATCTATTATCACCCCCACCC
CGAAGATATTAAGTTCCACTTGTACCTTGTCCCCAGCGACGCCTTGCTAACAAAGGCGATAGATGATGAG
GAAGATCGCTTCCATGGTGTGCGCCTGCAGACTTCGCCCCCAATGGAACCCCTGAACTTTGGTTCCAGTT
ATATTGTGTCTAATTCTGCTAACCTGAAAGTAATGCCCAAGGAGTTGAAATTGTCCTACAGGAGCCCTGG
AGAAATTCAGCACTTCTCAAAATTCTATGCTGGGCAGATGAAGGAACCCATTCAACTTGAGATTACTGAA
AAAAGACATGGGACTTTGGTGTGGGATACTGAGGTGAAGCCAGTGGATCTCCAGCTTGTAGCTGCATCAG
CCCCTCCTCCTTTCTCAGGTGCAGCCTTTGTGAAGGAGAACCACCGGCAACTCCAAGCCAGGATGGGGGA
CCTGAAAGGGGTGCTCGATGATCTCCAAGACAATGAGGTTCTTACTGAGAATGAGAAGGAGCTGGTGGAG
CAGGAAAAGACACGGCAGAGCAAGAATGAGGCCTTGCTGAGCATGGTGGAGAAGAAAGGGGACCTGGCCC
TGGACGTGCTCTTCAGAAGCATTAGTGAAAGGGACCCTTACCTCGTGTCCTATCTTAGACAGCAGAATTT
GGACCCAGCTTTCTTGTACAAAGTGGTTGATATCCAGCACAGTGGCGGCCGCTCGAGTCTAGAGGGCCCG
CGGTTCGAATACCCATACGACGTCCCAGACTACGCTTAGTAATGATTAATTAAACTAGAAATTCTACCGG
GTAGGGGAGGCGCTTTTCCCAAGGCAGTCTGGAGTAACCCACCCAAGATCTGGCCTCCGCGCCGGGTTTT
GGCGCCTCCCGCGGGCGCCCCCCTCCTCACGGCGAGCGCTGCCACGTCAGACGAAGGGCGCAGCGAGCGT
CCTGATCCTTCCGCCCGGACGCTCAGGACAGCGGCCCGCTGCTCATAAGACTCGGCCTTAGAACCCCAGT
ATCAGCAGAAGGACATTTTAGGACGGGACTTGGGTGACTCTAGGGCACTGGTTTTCTTTCCAGAGAGCGG
AACAGGCGAGGAAAAGTAGTCCCTTCTCGGCGATTCTGCGGAGGGATCTCCGTGGGGCGGTGAACGCCGA
TGATTATATAAGGACGCGCCGGGTGTGGCACAGCTAGTTCCGTCGCAGCCGGGATTTGGGTCGCGGTTCT
TGTTTGTGGATCGCTGTGATCGTCACTTGGTGAGTAGCGGGCTGCTGGGCTGGCCGGGGCTTTCGTGGCC
GCCGGGCCGCTCGGTGGGACGGAAGCGTGTGGAGAGACCGCCAAGGGCTGTAGTCTGGGTCCGCGAGCAA
GGTTGCCCTGAACTGGGGGTTGGGGGGAGCGCAGCAAAATGGCGGCTGTTCCCGAGTCTTGAATGGAAGA
CGCTTGTGAGGCGGGCTGTGAGGTCGTTGAAACAAGGTGGGGGGCATGGTGGGCGGCAAGAACCCAAGGT
CTTGAGGCCTTCGCTAATGCGGGAAAGCTCTTATTCGGGTGAGATGGGCTGGGGCACCATCTGGGGACCC
TGACGTGAAGTTTGTCACTGACTGGAGAACTCGGTTTGTCGTCTGTTGCGGGGGCGGCAGTTATGGCGGT
GCCGTTGGGCAGTGCACCCGTACCTTTGGGAGCGCGCGCCCTCGTCGTGTCGTGACGTCACCCGTTCTGT
TGGCTTATAATGCAGGGTGGGGCCACCTGCCGGTAGGTGTGCGGTAGGCTTTTCTCCGTCGCAGGACGCA
GGGTTCGGGCCTAGGGTAGGCTCTCCTGAATCGACAGGCGCCGGACCTCTGGTGAGGGGAGGGATAAGTG
AGGCGTCAGTTTCTTTGGTCGGTTTTATGTACCTATCTTCTTAAGTAGCTGAAGCTCCGGTTTTGAACTA
TGCGCTCGGGGTTGGCGAGTGTGTTTTGTGAAGTTTTTTAGGCACCTTTTGAAATGTAATCATTTGGGTC
AATATGTAATTTTCAGTGTTAGACTAGTAAATTGTCCGCTAAATTCTGGCCGTTTTTGGCTTTTTTGTTA
GACGAAGCTTGGTACCGAGCTCGGATCTCCACCCCGTACCGGTCCTGCAGTCGAATTCACCATGTCTAGA
CTGGACAAGAGCAAAGTCATAAACGGAGCTCTGGAATTACTCAATGGTGTCGGTATCGAAGGCCTGACGA
CAAGGAAACTCGCTCAAAAGCTGGGAGTTGAGCAGCCTACCCTGTACTGGCACGTGAAGAACAAGCGGGC
CCTGCTCGATGCCCTGCCAATCGAGATGCTGGACAGGCATCATACCCACTTCTGCCCCCTGGAAGGCGAG
TCATGGCAAGACTTTCTGCGGAACAACGCCAAGTCATACCGCTGTGCTCTCCTCTCACATCGCGACGGGG
CTAAAGTGCATCTCGGCACCCGCCCAACAGAGAAACAGTACGAAACCCTGGAAAATCAGCTCGCGTTCCT
GTGTCAGCAAGGCTTCTCCCTGGAGAACGCACTGTACGCTCTGTCCGCCGTGGGCCACTTTACACTGGGC
TGCGTATTGGAGGAACAGGAGCATCAAGTAGCAAAAGAGGAAAGAGAGACACCTACCACCGATTCTATGC
CCCCACTTCTGAGACAAGCAATTGAGCTGTTCGACCGGCAGGGAGCCGAACCTGCCTTCCTTTTCGGCCT
GGAACTAATCATATGTGGCCTGGAGAAACAGCTAAAGTGCGAAAGCGGCGGGCCGACCGACGCCCTTGAC
GATTTTGACTTAGACATGCTCCCAGCCGATGCCCTTGACGACTTTGACCTTGATATGCTGCCTGCTGACG
CTCTTGACGATTTTGACCTTGACATGCTCCCCGGGTAACTAAGTAAGGATCCGCGGCCGCACTAGAGGAA
TTCCGCCCCTCTCCCCCCCCCCCCTCTCCCTCCCCCCCCCCTAACGTTACTGGCCGAAGCCGCTTGGAAT
AAGGCCGGTGTGCGTTTGTCTATATGTTATTTTCCACCATATTGCCGTCTTTTGGCAATGTGAGGGCCCG
GAAACCTGGCCCTGTCTTCTTGACGAGCATTCCTAGGGGTCTTTCCCCTCTCGCCAAAGGAATGCAAGGT
CTGTTGAATGTCGTGAAGGAAGCAGTTCCTCTGGAAGCTTCTTGAAGACAAACAACGTCTGTAGCGACCC
TTTGCAGGCAGCGGAACCCCCCACCTGGCGACAGGTGCCTCTGCGGCCAAAAGCCACGTGTATAAGATAC
ACCTGCAAAGGCGGCACAACCCCAGTGCCACGTTGTGAGTTGGATAGTTGTGGAAAGAGTCAAATGGCTC
TCCTCAAGCGTATTCAACAAGGGGCTGAAGGATGCCCAGAAGGTACCCCATTGTATGGGATCTGATCTGG
GGCCTCGGTGCACATGCTTTACATGTGTTTAGTCGAGGTTAAAAAAACGTCTAGGCCCCCCGAACCACGG
GGACGTGGTTTTCCTTTGAAAAACACGATGATAAGCTTACCGGTCCACCATGATTGAACAAGATGGATTG
CACGCAGGTTCTCCGGCCGCTTGGGTGGAGAGGCTATTCGGCTATGACTGGGCACAACAGACAATCGGCT
GCTCTGATGCCGCCGTGTTCCGGCTGTCAGCGCAGGGGCGCCCGGTTCTTTTTGTCAAGACCGACCTGTC
CGGTGCCCTGAATGAACTGCAAGACGAGGCAGCGCGGCTATCGTGGCTGGCCACGACGGGCGTTCCTTGC
GCAGCTGTGCTCGACGTTGTCACTGAAGCGGGAAGGGACTGGCTGCTATTGGGCGAAGTGCCGGGGCAGG
ATCTCCTGTCATCTCACCTTGCTCCTGCCGAGAAAGTATCCATCATGGCTGATGCAATGCGGCGGCTGCA
TACGCTTGATCCGGCTACCTGCCCATTCGACCACCAAGCGAAACATCGCATCGAGCGAGCACGTACTCGG
ATGGAAGCCGGTCTTGTCGATCAGGATGATCTGGACGAAGAGCATCAGGGGCTCGCGCCAGCCGAACTGT
TCGCCAGGCTCAAGGCGAGCATGCCCGACGGCGAGGATCTCGTCGTGACCCATGGCGATGCCTGCTTGCC
GAATATCATGGTGGAAAATGGCCGCTTTTCTGGATTCATCGACTGTGGCCGGCTGGGTGTGGCGGACCGC
TATCAGGACATAGCGTTGGCTACCCGTGATATTGCTGAAGAGCTTGGCGGCGAATGGGCTGACCGCTTCC
TCGTGCTTTACGGTATCGCCGCTCCCGATTCGCAGCGCATCGCCTTCTATCGCCTTCTTGACGAGTTCTT
CTGATGTACAAGTAAAGCGGCCGCGACTCTAGATCATAATCAGCCATACCACATTTGTAGAGGTTTTACT
TGCTTTAAAAAACCTCCCACACCTCCCCCTGAACCTGAAACATAAAATGAATGCAATTGTTGTTGTTTAG
TCCCTCCCAATTCGATATCAAGCTTATCGCGATAGATCCTAATCAACCTCTGGATTACAAAATTTGTGAA
AGATTGACTGGTATTCTTAACTATGTTGCTCCTTTTACGCTATGTGGATACGCTGCTTTAATGCCTTTGT
ATCATGCTATTGCTTCCCGTATGGCTTTCATTTTCTCCTCCTTGTATAAATCCTGGTTGCTGTCTCTTTA
TGAGGAGTTGTGGCCCGTTGTCAGGCAACGTGGCGTGGTGTGCACTGTGTTTGCTGACGCAACCCCCACT
GGTTGGGGCATTGCCACCACCTGTCAGCTCCTTTCCGGGACTTTCGCTTTCCCCCTCCCTATTGCCACGG
CGGAACTCATCGCCGCCTGCCTTGCCCGCTGCTGGACAGGGGCTCGGCTGTTGGGCACTGACAATTCCGT
GGTGTTGTCGGGGAAATCATCGTCCTTTCCTTGGCTGCTCGCCTGTGTTGCCACCTGGATTCTGCGCGGG
ACGTCCTTCTGCTACGTCCCTTCGGCCCTCAATCCAGCGGACCTTCCTTCCCGCGGCCTGCTGCCGGCTC
TGCGGCCTCTTCCGCGTCTTCGCCTTCGCCCTCAGACGAGTCGGATCTCCCTTTGGGCCGCCTCCCCGCC
TGAGATCCTTTAAGACCAATGACTTACAAGGCAGCTGTAGATCTTAGCCACTTTTTAAAAGAAAAGGGGG
GACTGGAAGGGCTAATTCACTCCCAACGAAGACAAGATCTGCTTTTTGCTTGTACTGGGTCTCTCTGGTT
AGACCAGATCTGAGCCTGGGAGCTCTCTGGCTAACTAGGGAACCCACTGCTTAAGCCTCAATAAAGCTTG
CCTTGAGTGCTTCAAGTAGTGTGTGCCCGTCTGTTGTGTGACTCTGGTAACTAGAGATCCCTCAGACCCT
TTTAGTCAGTGTGGAAAATCTCTAGCAGTAGTAGTTCATGTCATCTTATTATTCAGTATTTATAACTTGC
AAAGAAATGAATATCAGAGAGTGAGAGGCCCGGGTTAATTAAGGAAAGGGCTAGATCATTCTTGAAGACG
AAAGGGCCTCGTGATACGCCTATTTTTATAGGTTAATGTCATGATAATAATGGTTTCTTAGACGTCAGGT
GGCACTTTTCGGGGAAATGTGCGCGGAACCCCTATTTGTTTATTTTTCTAAATACATTCAAATATGTATC
CGCTCATGAGACAATAACCCTGATAAATGCTTCAATAATATTGAAAAAGGAAGAGTATGAGTATTCAACA
TTTCCGTGTCGCCCTTATTCCCTTTTTTGCGGCATTTTGCCTTCCTGTTTTTGCTCACCCAGAAACGCTG
GTGAAAGTAAAAGATGCTGAAGATCAGTTGGGTGCACGAGTGGGTTACATCGAACTGGATCTCAACAGCG
GTAAGATCCTTGAGAGTTTTCGCCCCGAAGAACGTTTTCCAATGATGAGCACTTTTAAAGTTCTGCTATG
TGGCGCGGTATTATCCCGTGTTGACGCCGGGCAAGAGCAACTCGGTCGCCGCATACACTATTCTCAGAAT
GACTTGGTTGAGTACTCACCAGTCACAGAAAAGCATCTTACGGATGGCATGACAGTAAGAGAATTATGCA
GTGCTGCCATAACCATGAGTGATAACACTGCGGCCAACTTACTTCTGACAACGATCGGAGGACCGAAGGA
GCTAACCGCTTTTTTGCACAACATGGGGGATCATGTAACTCGCCTTGATCGTTGGGAACCGGAGCTGAAT
GAAGCCATACCAAACGACGAGCGTGACACCACGATGCCTGTAGCAATGGCAACAACGTTGCGCAAACTAT
TAACTGGCGAACTACTTACTCTAGCTTCCCGGCAACAATTAATAGACTGGATGGAGGCGGATAAAGTTGC
AGGACCACTTCTGCGCTCGGCCCTTCCGGCTGGCTGGTTTATTGCTGATAAATCTGGAGCCGGTGAGCGT
GGGTCTCGCGGTATCATTGCAGCACTGGGGCCAGATGGTAAGCCCTCCCGTATCGTAGTTATCTACACGA
CGGGGAGTCAGGCAACTATGGATGAACGAAATAGACAGATCGCTGAGATAGGTGCCTCACTGATTAAGCA
TTGGTAACTGTCAGACCAAGTTTACTCATATATACTTTAGATTGATTTAAAACTTCATTTTTAATTTAAA
AGGATCTAGGTGAAGATCCTTTTTGATAATCTCATGACCAAAATCCCTTAACGTGAGTTTTCGTTCCACT
GAGCGTCAGACCCCGTAGAAAAGATCAAAGGATCTTCTTGAGATCCTTTTTTTCTGCGCGTAATCTGCTG
CTTGCAAACAAAAAAACCACCGCTACCAGCGGTGGTTTGTTTGCCGGATCAAGAGCTACCAACTCTTTTT
CCGAAGGTAACTGGCTTCAGCAGAGCGCAGATACCAAATACTGTTCTTCTAGTGTAGCCGTAGTTAGGCC
ACCACTTCAAGAACTCTGTAGCACCGCCTACATACCTCGCTCTGCTAATCCTGTTACCAGTGGCTGCTGC
CAGTGGCGATAAGTCGTGTCTTACCGGGTTGGACTCAAGACGATAGTTACCGGATAAGGCGCAGCGGTCG
GGCTGAACGGGGGGTTCGTGCACACAGCCCAGCTTGGAGCGAACGACCTACACCGAACTGAGATACCTAC
AGCGTGAGCTATGAGAAAGCGCCACGCTTCCCGAAGGGAGAAAGGCGGACAGGTATCCGGTAAGCGGCAG
GGTCGGAACAGGAGAGCGCACGAGGGAGCTTCCAGGGGGAAACGCCTGGTATCTTTATAGTCCTGTCGGG
TTTCGCCACCTCTGACTTGAGCGTCGATTTTTGTGATGCTCGTCAGGGGGGCGGAGCCTATGGAAAAACG
CCAGCAACGCGGCCTTTTTACGGTTCCTGGCCTTTTGCTGGCCTTTTGCTCACATGTTCTTTCCTGCGTT
ATCCCCTGATTCTGTGGATAACCGTATTACCGCCTTTGAGTGAGCTGATACCGCTCGCCGCAGCCGAACG
ACCGAGCGCAGCGAGTCAGTGAGCGAGGAAGCGGAAGAGCGCCCAATACGCAAACCGCCTCTCCCCGCGC
GTTGGCCGATTCATTAATGCAGCAAGCTCATGGCTGACTAATTTTTTTTATTTATGCAGAGGCCGAGGCC
GCCTCGGCCTCTGAGCTATTCCAGAAGTAGTGAGGAGGCTTTTTTGGAGGCCTAGGCTTTTGCAAAAAGC
TCCCCGTGGCACGACAGGTTTCCCGACTGGAAAGCGGGCAGTGAGCGCAACGCAATTAATGTGAGTTAGC
TCACTCATTAGGCACCCCAGGCTTTACACTTTATGCTTCCGGCTCGTATGTTGTGTGGAATTGTGAGCGG
ATAACAATTTCACACAGGAAACAGCTATGACATGATTACGAATTTCACAAATAAAGCATTTTTTTCACTG
CATTCTAGTTGTGGTTTGTCCAAACTCATCAATGTATCTTATCATGTCTGGATCAACTGGATAACTCAAG
CTAACCAAAATCATCCCAAACTTCCCACCCCATACCCTATTACCACTGCCAATTACCTGTGGTTTCATTT
ACTCTAAACCTGTGATTCCTCTGAATTATTTTCATTTTAAAGAAATTGTATTTGTTAAATATGTACTACA
AACTTAGTAGT
