>Addgene plasmid #169983 | pInducer20 CARD8-HA PAM S297A | depositor partial sequence | sequence record 329308 | Insert sequence
ATGGAAAAAAAGGAGTGTCCAGAAAAGAGTAGCAGCAGTGAGGAAGAGCTGCCGAGACGGGACAGTGGAT
CCAGTAGGAACATAGATGCATCCAAACTCATTAGACTACAAGGATCACGGAAACTGTTGGTTGACAATAG
CATACGGGAACTGCAATACACAAAAACTGGAATTTTTTTTCAGGCTGAGGCCTGTGTGACAAATGATACG
GTATACAGGGAGCTACCCTGTGTTTCTGAGACCCTTTGTGACATCTCACATTTTTTCCAAGAAGATGATG
AGACAGAGGCAGAGCCATTATTGTTCCGTGCTGTTCCTGAGTGTCAACTATCTGGGGGGGACATTCCCAG
TGTATCAGAAGAGCAGGAATCTTCAGAGGGACAAGATTCAGGAGACATTTGCTCAGAAGAGAATCAAATA
GTTTCCTCTTATGCTTCTAAAGTCTGTTTTGAGATCGAAGAAGATTATAAAAATCGTCAGTTTCTGGGGC
CTGAAGGAAATGTGGATGTTGAGTTGATTGATAAGAGCACAAACAGATACAGCGTTTGGTTCCCCACTGC
TGGCTGGTATCTGTGGTCAGCCACAGGCCTCGGCTTCCTGGTAAGGGATGAGGTCACAGTTACCATCGCC
TTCGGCAGCTGGAGTCAGCACCTGGCCCTGGACCTGCAGCACCATGAACAGTGGCTGGTGGGCGGCCCCT
TGTTTGATGTCACTGCAGAGCCAGAGGAGGCTGTCGCCGAAATCCACCTCCCCCACTTCATCTCCCTCCA
AGCAGGTGAGGTGGACGTCTCCTGGTTTCTCGTTGCCCATTTTAAGAATGAAGGGATGGTCCTGGAGCAT
CCAGCCCGGGTGGAGCCTTTCTATGCTGTCCTGGAAAGCCCCAGCTTCGCCCTGATGGGCATCCTGCTGC
GGATCGCCAGTGGGACTCGCCTCTCCATCCCCATCACTTCCAACACATTGATCTATTATCACCCCCACCC
CGAAGATATTAAGTTCCACTTGTACCTTGTCCCCAGCGACGCCTTGCTAACAAAGGCGATAGATGATGAG
GAAGATCGCTTCCATGGTGTGCGCCTGCAGACTTCGCCCCCAATGGAACCCCTGAACTTTGGTTCCAGTT
ATATTGTGTCTAATTCTGCTAACCTGAAAGTAATGCCCAAGGAGTTGAAATTGTCCTACAGGAGCCCTGG
AGAAATTCAGCACTTCTCAAAATTCTATGCTGGGCAGATGAAGGAACCCATTCAACTTGAGATTACTGAA
AAAAGACATGGGACTTTGGTGTGGGATACTGAGGTGAAGCCAGTGGATCTCCAGCTTGTAGCTGCATCAG
CCCCTCCTCCTTTCTCAGGTGCAGCCTTTGTGAAGGAGAACCACCGGCAACTCCAAGCCAGGATGGGGGA
CCTGAAAGGGGTGCTCGATGATCTCCAAGACAATGAGGTTCTTACTGAGAATGAGAAGGAGCTGGTGGAG
CAGGAAAAGACACGGCAGAGCAAGAATGAGGCCTTGCTGAGCATGGTGGAGAAGAAAGGGGACCTGGCCC
TGGACGTGCTCTTCAGAAGCATTAGTGAAAGGGACCCTTACCTCGTGTCCTATCTTAGACAGCAGAATTT
G
